>Addgene plasmid #38122 | pCEFL KZ HA | depositor full sequence | sequence record 48261 | pCEFL KZ HA sequence 6077 bps
GACGGATCGGGAGATCGATCTCCCGATCCCCTATGGTCGACTCTCAGTACAATCTGCTCTGATGCCGCAT
AGTTAAGCCAGTATCTGCTCCCTGCTTGTGTGTTGGAGGTCGCTGAGTAGTGCGCGAGCAAAATTTAAGC
TACAACAAGGCAAGGCTTGACCGACAATTGCATGAAGAATCTGCTTAGGGTTAGGCGTTTTGCGCTGCTT
CGAGCTTGCAAAGATGGATAAAGTTTTAAACAGAGAGGAATCTTTGCAGCTAATGGACCTTGTAGGTCTT
GAAAGGAGTGGGAATTGGCTCCGGTGCCCGTCAGTGGGCAGAGCGCACATCGCCCACAGTCCCCGAGAAG
TTGGGGGGAGGGGTCGGCAATTGAACCGGTGCCTAGAGAAGGTGGCGCGGGGTAAACTGGGAAAGTGATG
TCGTGTACTGGCTCCGCCTTTTTCCCGAGGGTGGGGGAGAACCGTATATAAGTGCAGTAGTCGCCGTGAA
CGTTCTTTTTCGCAACGGGTTTGCCGCCAGAACACAGGTAAGTGCCGTGTGTGGTTCCCGCGGGCCTGGC
CTCTTTACGGGTTATGGCCCTTGCGTGCCTTGAATTACTTCCACGCCCCTGGCTGCAGTACGTGATTCTT
GATCCCGAGCTTCGGGTTGGAAGTGGGTGGGAGAGTTCGAGGCCTTGCGCTTAAGGAGCCCCTTCGCCTC
GTGCTTGAGTTGAGGCCTGGCCTGGGCGCTGGGGCCGCCGCGTGCGAATCTGGTGGCACCTTCGCGCCTG
TCTCGCTGCTTTCGATAAGTCTCTAGCCATTTAAAATTTTTGATGACCTGCTGCGACGCTTTTTTTCTGG
CAAGATAGTCTTGTAAATGCGGGCCAAGATCGATCTGCACACTGGTATTTCGGTTTTTGGGGCCGCGGGC
GGCGACGGGGCCCGTGCGTCCCAGCGCACATGTTCGGCGAGGCGGGGCCTGCGAGCGCGGCCACCGAGAA
TCGGACGGGGGTAGTCTCAAGCTGGCCGGCCTGCTCTGGTGCCTGGCCTCGCGCCGCCGTGTATCGCCCC
GCCCTGGGCGGCAAGGCTGGCCCGGTCGGCACCAGTTGCGTGAGCGGAAAGATGGCCGCTTCCCGGCCCT
GCTGCAGGGAGCTCAAAATGGAGGACGCGGCGCTCGGGAGAGCGGGCGGGTGAGTCACCCACACAAAGGA
AAAGGGCCTTTCCGTCCTCAGCCGTCGCTTCATGTGACTCCACGGAGTACCGGGCGCCGTCCAGGCACCT
CGATTAGTTCTCGAGCTTTTGGAGTACGTCGTCTTTAGGTTGGGGGGAGGGGTTTTATGCGATGGAGTTT
CCCCACACTGAGTGGGTGGAGACTGAAGTTAGGCCAGCTTGGGCACTTGATGTAATTCTCCTTGGAATTT
GCCCTTTTTGAGTTTGGATCTTGGTTCATTCTCAAGCCTCAGACAGTGGTTCAAAGTTTTTTTCTTCCAT
TTCAGGTGTCGTGAGAATTGGCGAAGCTTCTCGAGGCCGCCACCATGGGATCCACCATGTACGACGTTCC
TGATTACGCTAGCCTCCCGAGATCTCCTGAATTCTGCAGATATCCATCACACTGGCGGCCGCTCGAGCAT
GCATCTAGAGGGCCCTATTCTATAGTGTCACCTAAATGCTAGAGCTCGCTGATCAGCCTCGACTGTGCCT
TCTAGTTGCCAGCCATCTGTTGTTTGCCCCTCCCCCGTGCCTTCCTTGACCCTGGAAGGTGCCACTCCCA
CTGTCCTTTCCTAATAAAATGAGGAAATTGCATCGCATTGTCTGAGTAGGTGTCATTCTATTCTGGGGGG
TGGGGTGGGGCAGGACAGCAAGGGGGAGGATTGGGAAGACAATAGCAGGCATGCTGGGGATGCGGTGGGC
TCTATGGCTTCTGAGGCGGAAAGAACCAGCTGGGGCTCTAGGGGGTATCCCC
[124 nt withheld, positions 1943-2066]
C
[32 nt withheld, positions 2068-2099]
CA
[57 nt withheld, positions 2102-2158]
A
[49 nt withheld, positions 2160-2208]
CCTTTGACGTTGGAGTCCACGTTCTTT
[37 nt withheld, positions 2236-2272]
ACCCTATCTCGGTCTATTCTTTTGATTTATAAGGGATTTTGGGGATTTCGGCCTATTGGTTAAAAAATGA
GCTGATTTAACAAAAATTTAACGCGAATTAATTCTGTGGAATGTGTGTCAGTTAGGGTGTGGAAAGTCCC
CAGGCTCCCCAGGCAGGCAGAAGTATGCAAAGCATGCATCTCAATTAGTCAGCAACCAGGTGTGGAAAGT
CCCCAGGCTCCCCAGCAGGCAGAAGTATGCAAAGCATGCATCTCAATTAGTCAGCAACCATAGTCCCGCC
CCTAACTCCGCCCATCCCGCCCCTAACTCCGCCCAGTTCCGCCCATTCTCCGCCCCATGGCTGACTAATT
TTTTTTATTTATGCAGAGGCCGAGGCCGCCTCTGCCTCTGAGCTATTCCAGAAGTAGTGAGGAGGCTTTT
TTGGAGGCCTAGGCTTTTGCAAAAAGCTCCCGGGAGCTTGTATATCCATTTTCGGATCTGATCAAGAGAC
AGGATGAGGATCGTTTCGCATGATTGAACAAGATGGATTGCACGCAGGTTCTCCGGCCGCTTGGGTGGAG
AGGCTATTCGGCTATGACTGGGCACAACAGACAATCGGCTGCTCTGATGCCGCCGTGTTCCGGCTGTCAG
CGCAGGGGCGCCCGGTTCTTTTTGTCAAGACCGACCTGTCCGGTGCCCTGAATGAACTGCAGGACGAGGC
AGCGCGGCTATCGTGGCTGGCCACGACGGGCGTTCCTTGCGCAGCTGTGCTCGACGTTGTCACTGAAGCG
GGAAGGGACTGGCTGCTATTGGGCGAAGTGCCGGGGCAGGATCTCCTGTCATCTCACCTTGCTCCTGCCG
AGAAAGTATCCATCATGGCTGATGCAATGCGGCGGCTGCATACGCTTGATCCGGCTACCTGCCCATTCGA
CCACCAAGCGAAACATCGCATCGAGCGAGCACGTACTCGGATGGAAGCCGGTCTTGTCGATCAGGATGAT
CTGGACGAAGAGCATCAGGGGCTCGCGCCAGCCGAACTGTTCGCCAGGCTCAAGGCGCGCATGCCCGACG
GCGAGGATCTCGTCGTGACCCATGGCGATGCCTGCTTGCCGAATATCATGGTGGAAAATGGCCGCTTTTC
TGGATTCATCGACTGTGGCCGGCTGGGTGTGGCGGACCGCTATCAGGACATAGCGTTGGCTACCCGTGAT
ATTGCTGAAGAGCTTGGCGGCGAATGGGCTGACCGCTTCCTCGTGCTTTACGGTATCGCCGCTCCCGATT
CGCAGCGCATCGCCTTCTATCGCCTTCTTGACGAGTTCTTCTGAGCGGGACTCTGGGGTTCGAAATGACC
GACCAAGCGACGCCCAACCTGCCATCACGAGATTTCGATTCCACCGCCGCCTTCTATGAAAGGTTGGGCT
TCGGAATCGTTTTCCGGGACGCCGGCTGGATGATCCTCCAGCGCGGGGATCTCATGCTGGAGTTCTTCGC
CCACCCCAACTTGTTTATTGCAGCTTATAATGGTTACAAATAAAGCAATAGCATCACAAATTTCACAAAT
AAAGCATTTTTTTCACTGCATTCTAGTTGTGGTTTGTCCAAACTCATCAATGTATCTTATCATGTCTGTA
TACCGTCGACCTCTAGCTAGAGCTTGGCGTAATCATGGTCATAGCTGTTTCCTGTGTGAAATTGTTATCC
GCTCACAATTCCACACAACATACGAGCCGGAAGCATAAAGTGTAAAGCCTGGGGTGCCTAATGAGTGAGC
TAACTCACATTAATTGCGTTGCGCTCACTGCCCGCTTTCCAGTCGGGAAACCTGTCGTGCCAGCTGCATT
AATGAATCGGCCAACGCGCGGGGAGAGGCGGTTTGCGTATTGGGCGCTCTTCCGCTTCCTCGCTCACTGA
CTCGCTGCGCTCGGTCGTTCGGCTGCGGCGAGCGGTATCAGCTCACTCAAAGGCGGTAATACGGTTATCC
ACAGAATCAGGGGATAACGCAGGAAAGAACATGTGAGCAAAAGGCCAGCAAAAGGCCAGGAACCGTAAAA
AGGCCGCGTTGCTGGCGTTTTTCCATAGGCTCCGCCCCCCTGACGAGCATCACAAAAATCGACGCTCAAG
TCAGAGGTGGCGAAACCCGACAGGACTATAAAGATACCAGGCGTTTCCCCCTGGAAGCTCCCTCGTGCGC
TCTCCTGTTCCGACCCTGCCGCTTACCGGATACCTGTCCGCCTTTCTCCCTTCGGGAAGCGTGGCGCTTT
CTCAATGCTCACGCTGTAGGTATCTCAGTTCGGTGTAGGTCGTTCGCTCCAAGCTGGGCTGTGTGCACGA
ACCCCCCGTTCAGCCCGACCGCTGCGCCTTATCCGGTAACTATCGTCTTGAGTCCAACCCGGTAAGACAC
GACTTATCGCCACTGGCAGCAGCCACTGGTAACAGGATTAGCAGAGCGAGGTATGTAGGCGGTGCTACAG
AGTTCTTGAAGTGGTGGCCTAACTACGGCTACACTAGAAGGACAGTATTTGGTATCTGCGCTCTGCTGAA
GCCAGTTACCTTCGGAAAAAGAGTTGGTAGCTCTTGATCCGGCAAACAAACCACCGCTGGTAGCGGTGGT
TTTTTTGTTTGCAAGCAGCAGATTACGCGCAGAAAAAAAGGATCTCAAGAAGATCCTTTGATCTTTTCTA
CGGGGTCTGACGCTCAGTGGAACGAAAACTCACGTTAAGGGATTTTGGTCATGAGATTATCAAAAAGGAT
CTTCACCTAGATCCTTTTAAATTAAAAATGAAGTTTTAAATCAATCTAAAGTATATATGAGTAAACTTGG
TCTGACAGTTACCAATGCTTAATCAGTGAGGCACCTATCTCAGCGATCTGTCTATTTCGTTCATCCATAG
TTGCCTGACTCCCCGTCGTGTAGATAACTACGATACGGGAGGGCTTACCATCTGGCCCCAGTGCTGCAAT
GATACCGCGAGACCCACGCTCACCGGCTCCAGATTTATCAGCAATAAACCAGCCAGCCGGAAGGGCCGAG
CGCAGAAGTGGTCCTGCAACTTTATCCGCCTCCATCCAGTCTATTAATTGTTGCCGGGAAGCTAGAGTAA
GTAGTTCGCCAGTTAATAGTTTGCGCAACGTTGTTGCCATTGCTACAGGCATCGTGGTGTCACGCTCGTC
GTTTGGTATGGCTTCATTCAGCTCCGGTTCCCAACGATCAAGGCGAGTTACATGATCCCCCATGTTGTGC
AAAAAAGCGGTTAGCTCCTTCGGTCCTCCGATCGTTGTCAGAAGTAAGTTGGCCGCAGTGTTATCACTCA
TGGTTATGGCAGCACTGCATAATTCTCTTACTGTCATGCCATCCGTAAGATGCTTTTCTGTGACTGGTGA
GTACTCAACCAAGTCATTCTGAGAATAGTGTATGCGGCGACCGAGTTGCTCTTGCCCGGCGTCAATACGG
GATAATACCGCGCCACATAGCAGAACTTTAAAAGTGCTCATCATTGGAAAACGTTCTTCGGGGCGAAAAC
TCTCAAGGATCTTACCGCTGTTGAGATCCAGTTCGATGTAACCCACTCGTGCACCCAACTGATCTTCAGC
ATCTTTTACTTTCACCAGCGTTTCTGGGTGAGCAAAAACAGGAAGGCAAAATGCCGCAAAAAAGGGAATA
AGGGCGACACGGAAATGTTGAATACTCATACTCTTCCTTTTTCAATATTATTGAAGCATTTATCAGGGTT
ATTGTCTCATGAGCGGATACATATTTGAATGTATTTAGAAAAATAAACAAATAGGGGTTCCGCGCACATT
TCCCCGAAAAGTGCCACCTGACGTC
Features (pLannotate 1.2.2; 18 found; start..end, strand, type, name):
     40..84      -  misc_feature   bom (fragment): basis of mobility region from pBR322
    224..290     +  CDS            small t antigen (fragment): SV40 (simian virus 40) small t antigen
    298..1484    +  promoter       EF-1α promoter: strong constitutive promoter for human elongation factor EF-1α
   1629..1647    -  promoter       SP6 promoter: promoter for bacteriophage SP6 RNA polymerase
   1673..1897    +  polyA_signal   bGH poly(A) signal: bovine growth hormone polyadenylation signal
   1901..1922    +  promoter       SV40 promoter (fragment): SV40 enhancer and early promoter
   1943..2371    +  rep_origin     f1 ori (sequence partly withheld): f1 bacteriophage origin of replication; arrow indicates direction of (+) strand synthesis
   2385..2715    +  promoter       SV40 promoter: SV40 enhancer and early promoter
   2782..3573    +  CDS            neo: KKA2_KLEPN - Also known as kan, nptII. Experimental evidence at protein level: Swiss-Prot protein existence level 1. Resistance to kanamycin, neomycin, paromomycin, ribostamycin, butirosin and gentamicin B. From Klebsiella pneumoniae.
   3597..3755    +  CDS            ble (fragment): BLE_KLEPN - Experimental evidence at protein level: Swiss-Prot protein existence level 1. Binding protein with a strong affinity to the bleomycin family of antibiotics. Binds to CL990; an antimitotic-antibiotic compound. From Klebsiella pneumoniae.
   3750..3871    +  polyA_signal   SV40 poly(A) signal: SV40 polyadenylation signal
   3944..3960    -  protein_bind   lac operator: The lac repressor binds to the lac operator to inhibit transcription in E. coli. This inhibition can be relieved by adding lactose or isopropyl-β-D-thiogalactopyranoside (IPTG). lac repressor encoded by lacI
   3968..3998    -  promoter       lac promoter: promoter for the E. coli lac operon
   4013..4034    -  protein_bind   CAP binding site: CAP binding activates transcription in the presence of cAMP. E. coli catabolite activator protein
   4047..4139    -  CDS            lacI (fragment): lac repressor; lacI; The lac repressor binds to the lac operator to inhibit transcription in E. coli. This inhibition can be relieved by adding lactose or isopropyl-β-D-thiogalactopyranoside (IPTG).
   4322..4910    -  rep_origin     ori: high-copy-number ColE1/pMB1/pBR322/pUC origin of replication
   5081..5941    -  CDS            AmpR: β-lactamase; bla; confers resistance to ampicillin, carbenicillin, and related antibiotics
   5942..6046    -  promoter       AmpR promoter: bla
