[The description below was written by a language model from this plasmid's Addgene catalogue record and pLannotate feature annotations shown in this document.]
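Description:
pCEFL KZ HA is an empty mammalian expression backbone of about 6.1 kb, built on the pCEFL vector, for producing proteins with an N-terminal HA epitope tag. Expression is driven by the strong constitutive human EF-1α promoter and terminated by the bovine growth hormone polyadenylation signal. According to the depositor's notes, the polylinker between these elements was modified to supply a Kozak consensus and start codon followed by the HA tag, with restriction sites (including BamHI upstream and BglII/EcoRI-type sites downstream of the tag) so that an open reading frame cloned in frame acquires an efficient translation initiation context and the epitope. The automated feature table does not annotate the Kozak or HA elements themselves, but the gap between the EF-1α promoter and the reverse-oriented SP6 promoter corresponds to this cloning region; the SP6 site serves as a 3′ sequencing primer site.

For stable selection in mammalian cells, a separate cassette places the neomycin phosphotransferase gene under the SV40 enhancer/early promoter with an SV40 poly(A) signal, conferring G418 resistance. In E. coli the plasmid is maintained through a high-copy ColE1/pUC-type origin and selected with ampicillin via β-lactamase; an f1 origin is also present, allowing single-stranded DNA production. Several short annotated fragments (bom, SV40 small t antigen, ble, lacI and lac promoter/operator elements) appear to be remnants of the vector's construction rather than functional parts. The depositor notes a few base differences from the expected sequence that are not expected to affect function. Typical uses are transient or stable expression of HA-tagged proteins for detection or immunoprecipitation.
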