Addgene plasmid #38122: pCEFL KZ HA
Purpose: (Empty Backbone)
Depositing lab: JS Gutkind. Depositing organization: National Institute of Dental and Craniofacial Research (NIDCR).
Backbone
  Vector backbone: pCEFL
  Backbone manufacturer: Gutkind Lab
  Backbone size (bp): 6051
  Vector type: Mammalian Expression
  Promoter: EF-1
  Selectable markers: Neomycin (select with G418)
  Tag / fusion protein: HA (N terminal on backbone)
Growth in bacteria
  Bacterial resistance: Ampicillin, 100 μg/mL
  Growth temperature: 37°C
  Growth strain: DH5alpha
  Copy number: High Copy
Gene/Insert
  Sequencing primers: 5′ TTCTTCCATTTCAGGTGTCG; 3′ sp6
Terms and licenses: Academic/Nonprofit Terms; Industry Terms: Not Available to Industry
Depositor comments: polylinker sequence to add kozak sequence and HA tag at Bam HI site AAGCTTCTCGAGgccgccaccatgggatccaccatgtacgacgttcctgattacgctagcctcccgagatctcctgaattc A1486G, CA2100GC, GG2314CC, these changes should have no effect on plasmid function.
How to cite: pCEFL KZ HA was a gift from JS Gutkind (Addgene plasmid # 38122 ; http://n2t.net/addgene:38122 ; RRID:Addgene_38122)
