>Addgene plasmid #38122 | pCEFL KZ HA | addgene partial sequence | sequence record 49432 | EF1a-F 5'-TCAAGCCTCAGACAGTGGTTC-3'
GTGTCGTGAGGATTGGCGAAGCTTCTCGAGGCCGCCACCATGGGATCCACCATGTACGACGTTCCTGATT
ACGCTAGCCTCCCGAGATCTCCTGAATTCTGCAGATATCCATCACACTGGCGGCCGCTCGAGCATGCATC
TAGAGGGCCCTATTCTATAGTGTCACCTAAATGCTAGAGCTCGCTGATCAGCCTCGACTGTGCCTTCTAG
TTGCCAGCCATCTGTTGTTTGCCCCTCCCCCGTGCCTTCCTTGACCCTGGAAGGTGCCACTCCCACTGTC
CTTTCCTAATAAAATGAGGAAATTGCATCGCATTGTCTGAGTAGGTGTCATTCTATTCTGGGGGGTGGGG
TGGGGCAGGACAGCAAGGGGGAGGATTGGGAAGACAATAGCAGGCATGCTGGGGATGCGGTGGGCTCTAT
GGCTTCTGAGGCGGAAAGAACCAGCTGGGGCTCTAGGGGGTATCCCC
[124 nt withheld, positions 468-591]
C
[91 nt withheld, positions 593-683]
A
[49 nt withheld, positions 685-733]
CCTTTGACGTTGGAGTCCACGTTCTTT
[37 nt withheld, positions 761-797]
ACCCTATCTCGGTCTATTCTTTTGATTTATAAGGGATTTTGCCGATTTCGGCCTATTGGTTAAAAAATGA
GCTGATT
